>Addgene plasmid #223697 | dPspCas13b-mutFTO | addgene full sequence | sequence record 449146 | Addgene NGS Result
TGGATTAAGTGGGGGTAATGTGGCCTGTACCCTCTGGTTGCATAGGTATTCATACGGTTAAAATTTATCA
GGCGCGATTGCGGCAGTTTTTCGGGTGGTTTGTTGCCATTTTTACCTGTCTGCTGCCGTGATCGCGCTGA
ACGCGTTTTAGCGGTGCGTACAATTAAGGGATTATGGTAAATCCACTTACTGTCTGCCCTCGTAGCCATC
GAGATAAACCGCAGTACTCCGGCCACGATGCGTCCGGCGTAGAGGATCGAGATCTTCAATATTGGCCATT
AGCCATATTATTCATTGGTTATATAGCATAAATCAATATTGGCTATTGGCCATTGCATACGTTGTATCTA
TATCATAATATGTACATTTATATTGGCTCATGTCCAATATGACCGCCATGTTGGCATTGATTATTGACTA
GTTATTAATAGTAATCAATTACGGGGTCATTAGTTCATAGCCCATATATGGAGTTCCGCGTTACATAACT
TACGGTAAATGGCCCGCCTGGCTGACCGCCCAACGACCCCCGCCCATTGACGTCAATAATGACGTATGTT
CCCATAGTAACGCCAATAGGGACTTTCCATTGACGTCAATGGGTGGAGTATTTACGGTAAACTGCCCACT
TGGCAGTACATCAAGTGTATCATATGCCAAGTCCGCCCCCTATTGACGTCAATGACGGTAAATGGCCCGC
CTGGCATTATGCCCAGTACATGACCTTACGGGACTTTCCTAATTGGCAGTACATCTACGTATTAGTCATC
GCTATTACCATGGTGATGCGGTTTTGGCAGTACACCAATGGGCGTGGATAGCGGTTTGACTCACGGGGAT
TTCCAAGTCTCCACCCCATTGACGTCAATGGGAGTTTGTTTTGGCACCAAAATCAACGGGACTTTCCAAA
ATGTCGTAATAACCCCGCCCCGTTGACGCAAATGGGCGGTAGGCGTGTACGGTGGGAGGTCTATATAAGC
AGAGCTGGTTTAGTGAACCGTCAGATCACTAGAAGCTTTATTGCGGTAGTTTATCACAGTTAAATTGCTA
ACGCAGTCAGTGCTTCTGACACAACAGTCTCGAACTTAAGCTGCAGAAGTTGGTCGTGAGGCACTGGGCA
GGTAAGTATCAAGGTTACAAGACAGGTTTAAGGAGACCAATAGAAACTGGGCTTGTCGAGACAGAGAAGA
CTCTTGCGTTTCTGATAGGCACCTATTGGTCTTACTGACATCCACTTTGCCTTTCTCTCCACAGGTGTCC
ACTCCCAGTTCAATTACAGCTCTTAAGGCAGATCACTAGAAGCTTACGCTACCACCATGAACATCCCCGC
TCTGGTGGAAAACCAGAAGAAGTACTTTGGCACCTACAGCGTGATGGCCATGCTGAACGCTCAGACCGTG
CTGGACCACATCCAGAAGGTGGCCGATATTGAGGGCGAGCAGAACGAGAACAACGAGAATCTGTGGTTTC
ACCCCGTGATGAGCCACCTGTACAACGCCAAGAACGGCTACGACAAGCAGCCCGAGAAAACCATGTTCAT
CATCGAGCGGCTGCAGAGCTACTTCCCATTCCTGAAGATCATGGCCGAGAACCAGAGAGAGTACAGCAAC
GGCAAGTACAAGCAGAACCGCGTGGAAGTGAACAGCAACGACATCTTCGAGGTGCTGAAGCGCGCCTTCG
GCGTGCTGAAGATGTACAGGGACCTGACCAACGCATACAAGACCTACGAGGAAAAGCTGAACGACGGCTG
CGAGTTCCTGACCAGCACAGAGCAACCTCTGAGCGGCATGATCAACAACTACTACACAGTGGCCCTGCGG
AACATGAACGAGAGATACGGCTACAAGACAGAGGACCTGGCCTTCATCCAGGACAAGCGGTTCAAGTTCG
TGAAGGACGCCTACGGCAAGAAAAAGTCCCAAGTGAATACCGGATTCTTCCTGAGCCTGCAGGACTACAA
CGGCGACACACAGAAGAAGCTGCACCTGAGCGGAGTGGGAATCGCCCTGCTGATCTGCCTGTTCCTGGAC
AAGCAGTACATCAACATCTTTCTGAGCAGGCTGCCCATCTTCTCCAGCTACAATGCCCAGAGCGAGGAAC
GGCGGATCATCATCAGATCCTTCGGTATCAACAGCATCAAGCTGCCCAAGGACCGGATCCACAGCGAGAA
GTCCAACAAGAGCGTGGCCATGGATATGCTCAACGAAGTGAAGCGGTGCCCCGACGAGCTGTTCACAACA
CTGTCTGCCGAGAAGCAGTCCCGGTTCAGAATCATCAGCGACGACCACAATGAAGTGCTGATGAAGCGGA
GCAGCGACAGATTCGTGCCTCTGCTGCTGCAGTATATCGATTACGGCAAGCTGTTCGACCACATCAGGTT
CCACGTGAACATGGGCAAGCTGAGATACCTGCTGAAGGCCGACAAGACCTGCATCGACGGCCAGACCAGA
GTCAGAGTGATCGAGCAGCCCCTGAACGGCTTCGGCAGACTGGAAGAGGCCGAGACAATGCGGAAGCAAG
AGAACGGCACCTTCGGCAACAGCGGCATCCGGATCAGAGACTTCGAGAACATGAAGCGGGACGACGCCAA
TCCTGCCAACTATCCCTACATCGTGGACACCTACACACACTACATCCTGGAAAACAACAAGGTCGAGATG
TTTATCAACGACAAAGAGGACAGCGCCCCACTGCTGCCCGTGATCGAGGATGATAGATACGTGGTCAAGA
CAATCCCCAGCTGCCGGATGAGCACCCTGGAAATTCCAGCCATGGCCTTCCACATGTTTCTGTTCGGCAG
CAAGAAAACCGAGAAGCTGATCGTGGACGTGCACAACCGGTACAAGAGACTGTTCCAGGCCATGCAGAAA
GAAGAAGTGACCGCCGAGAATATCGCCAGCTTCGGAATCGCCGAGAGCGACCTGCCTCAGAAGATCCTGG
ATCTGATCAGCGGCAATGCCCACGGCAAGGATGTGGACGCCTTCATCAGACTGACCGTGGACGACATGCT
GACCGACACCGAGCGGAGAATCAAGAGATTCAAGGACGACCGGAAGTCCATTCGGAGCGCCGACAACAAG
ATGGGAAAGAGAGGCTTCAAGCAGATCTCCACAGGCAAGCTGGCCGACTTCCTGGCCAAGGACATCGTGC
TGTTTCAGCCCAGCGTGAACGATGGCGAGAACAAGATCACCGGCCTGAACTACCGGATCATGCAGAGCGC
CATTGCCGTGTACGATAGCGGCGACGATTACGAGGCCAAGCAGCAGTTCAAGCTGATGTTCGAGAAGGCC
CGGCTGATCGGCAAGGGCACAACAGAGCCTCATCCATTTCTGTACAAGGTGTTCGCCCGCAGCATCCCCG
CCAATGCCGTCGAGTTCTACGAGCGCTACCTGATCGAGCGGAAGTTCTACCTGACCGGCCTGTCCAACGA
GATCAAGAAAGGCAACAGAGTGGATGTGCCCTTCATCCGGCGGGACCAGAACAAGTGGAAAACACCCGCC
ATGAAGACCCTGGGCAGAATCTACAGCGAGGATCTGCCCGTGGAACTGCCCAGACAGATGTTCGACAATG
AGATCAAGTCCCACCTGAAGTCCCTGCCACAGATGGAAGGCATCGACTTCAACAATGCCAACGTGACCTA
TCTGATCGCCGAGTACATGAAGAGAGTGCTGGACGACGACTTCCAGACCTTCTACCAGTGGAACCGCAAC
TACCGGTACATGGACATGCTTAAGGGCGAGTACGACAGAAAGGGCTCCCTGCAGCACTGCTTCACCAGCG
TGGAAGAGAGAGAAGGCCTCTGGAAAGAGCGGGCCTCCAGAACAGAGCGGTACAGAAAGCAGGCCAGCAA
CAAGATCCGCAGCAACCGGCAGATGAGAAACGCCAGCAGCGAAGAGATCGAGACAATCCTGGATAAGCGG
CTGAGCAACAGCCGGAACGAGTACCAGAAAAGCGAGAAAGTGATCCGGCGCTACAGAGTGCAGGATGCCC
TGCTGTTTCTGCTGGCCAAAAAGACCCTGACCGAACTGGCCGATTTCGACGGCGAGAGGTTCAAACTGAA
AGAAATCATGCCCGACGCCGAGAAGGGAATCCTGAGCGAGATCATGCCCATGAGCTTCACCTTCGAGAAA
GGCGGCAAGAAGTACACCATCACCAGCGAGGGCATGAAGCTGAAGAACTACGGCGACTTCTTTGTGCTGG
CTAGCGACAAGAGGATCGGCAACCTGCTGGAACTCGTGGGCAGCGACATCGTGTCCAAAGAGGATGGCGG
TAGTGGAGGAAGCGGGGGGAGCGGAGGGAGTGGTGGATCCGGCGGCTCCAAGCGCACCCCGACTGCCGAG
GAACGAGAGCGCGAAGCTAAGAAACTGAGGCTTCTTGAAGAGCTTGAAGACACTTGGCTCCCTTATCTGA
CCCCCAAAGATGATGAATTCTATCAGCAGTGGCAGCTGAAATATCCTAAACTAATTCTCCGAGAAGCCAG
CAGTGTATCTGAGGAGCTCCATAAAGAGGTTCAAGAAGCCTTTCTCACACTGCACAAGCATGGCTGCTTA
TTTCGGGACCTGGTTAGGATCCAAGGCAAAGATCTGCTCACTCCGGTATCTCGCATCCTCATTGGTAATC
CAGGCTGCACCTACAAGTACCTGAACACCAGGCTCTTTACGGTCCCCTGGCCAGTGAAAGGGTCTAATAT
AAAACACACCGAGGCTGAAATAGCCGCTGCTTGTGAGACCTTCCTCAAGCTCAATGACTACCTGCAGATA
GAAACCATCCAGGCTTTGGAAGAACTTGCTGCCAAAGAGAAGGCTAATGAGGATGCTGTGCCATTGTGTA
TGTCTGCAGATTTCCCCAGGGTTGGGATGGGTTCATCCTACAACGGACAAGATGAAGTGGACATTAAGAG
CAGAGCAGCATACAACGTAACTTTGCTGAATTTCATGGATCCTCAGAAAATGCCATACCTGAAAGAGGAA
CCTTATTTTGGCATGGGGAAAATGGCAGTGAGCTGGGCTCATGCTGAAAATCTGGTGGACAGGTCAGCGG
TGGCAGTGTACAGTTATAGCTGTGAAGGCCCTGAAGAGGAAAGTGAGGATGACTCTCATCTCGAAGGCAG
GGATCCTGATATTTGGCATGTTGGTTTTAAGATCTCATGGGACATAGAGACACCTGGTTTGGCGATACCC
CTTCACCAAGGAGACTGCTATTTCATGCTTGATGATCTCAATGCCACCCACCAACACTGTGTTTTGGCCG
GTTCACAACCTCGGTTTAGTTCCACCCACCGAGTGGCAGAGTGCTCAACAGGAACCTTGGATTATATTTT
ACAACGCTGTCAGTTGGCTCTGCAGAATGTCTGTGACGATGTGGACAATGATGATGTCTCTTTGAAATCC
TTTGAGCCTGCAGTTTTGAAACAAGGAGAAGAAATTCATAATGAGGTCGAGTTTGAGTGGCTGAGGCAGT
TTTGGTTTCAAGGCAATCGATACAGAAAGTGCACTGACTGGTGGTGTCAACCCATGGCTCAACTGGAAGC
ACTGTGGAAGAAGATGGAGGGTGTGACAAATGCTGTGCTTCATGAAGTTAAAAGAGAGGGGCTCCCCGTG
GAACAAAGGAATGAAATCTTGACTGCCATCCTTGCCTCGCTCACTGCACGCCAGAACCTGAGGAGAGAAT
GGCATGCCAGGTGCCAGTCACGAATTGCCCGAACATTACCTGCTGATCAGAAGCCAGAATGTCGGCCATA
CTGGGAAAAGGATGATGCTTCGATGCCTCTGCCGTTTGACCTCACAGACATCGTTTCAGAACTCAGAGGT
CAGCTTCTGGAAGCAAAACCCAAAAGGCCGGCGGCCACGAAAAAGGCCGGCCAGGCAAAAAAGAAAAAGG
GATCCGATTACAAGGACGACGATGACAAGTAGTGTTTAAACGAATTCGGGCTCGGTACACGGGGATCCTC
TAGAGTCGACCTGCAGGCATGCAAGCTGATCCGGCTGCTAACAAAGCCCGAAAGGAAGCTGAGTTGGCTG
CTGCCACCGCTGAGCAATAACTAGCATAACCCCTTGGGGCGGCCGCTTCGAGCAGACATGATAAGATACA
TTGATGAGTTTGGACAAACCACAACTAGAATGCAGTGAAAAAAATGCTTTATTTGTGAAATTTGTGATGC
TATTGCTTTATTTGTAACCATTATAAGCTGCAATAAACAAGTTAACAACAACAATTGCATTCATTTTATG
TTTCAGGTTCAGGGGGAGATGTGGGAGGTTTTTTTAAGCAAGTAAAACCTCTACAAATGTGGTAAAATCG
AATTCTAATGGATCCTCTTTGCGCTTGCGTTTTCCCTTGTCCAGATAGCCCAGTAGCTGACATTCATCCG
GGGTCAGCACCGTTTCTGCGGACTGGCTTTCTACGTGTTCCGCTTCCTTTAGCAGCCCTTGCGCCCTGAG
TGCTTGCGGCAGCGTGAGCTTCAAAAGAATTGCCAGCTGGGGCGCCCTCTGGTAAGGTTGGGAAGCCCTG
CAAAGTAAACTGGATGGCTTTCTTGCCGCCAAGGATCTGATGGCGCAGGGGATCAAGATCTGATCAAGAG
ACAGGATGACGGTCGTTTCGCATGCTTGAACAAGATGGATTGCACGCAGGTTCTCCGGCCGCTTGGGTGG
AGAGGCTATTCGGCTATGACTGGGCACAACAGACAATCGGCTGCTCTGATGCCGCCGTGTTCCGGCTGTC
AGCGCAGGGGCGCCCGGTTCTTTTTGTCAAGACCGACCTGTCCGGTGCCCTGAATGAACTGCAGGACGAG
GCAGCGCGGCTATCGTGGCTGGCCACGACGGGCGTTCCTTGCGCAGCTGTGCTCGACGTTGTCACTGAAG
CGGGAAGGGACTGGCTGCTATTGGGCGAAGTGCCGGGGCAGGATCTCCTGTCATCTCACCTTGCTCCTGC
CGAGAAAGTATCCATCATGGCTGATGCAATGCGGCGGCTGCATACGCTTGATCCGGCTACCTGCCCATTC
GACCACCAAGCGAAACATCGCATCGAGCGAGCACGCACTCGGATGGAAGCCGGTCTTGTCGATCAGGATG
ATCTGGACGAAGAGCATCAGGGGCTCGCGCCAGCCGAACTGTTCGCCAGGCTCAAGGCGCGTATGCCGGA
TGGTGAGGATCTCGTCGTGACTCATGGCGATGCCTGCTTGCCGAATATCATGGTGGAAAATGGCCGCTTT
TCTGGATTCATCGACTGTGGCCGGCTGGGTGTGGCGGACCGCTATCAGGACATAGCGTTGGCTACCCGTG
ATATTGCTGAAGAGCTTGGCGGCGAATGGGCTGACCGCTTCCTCGTGCTTTACGGTATCGCCGCTCCCGA
TTCGCAGCGCATCGCCTTCTATCGCCTTCTTGACGAGTTCTTCTGAGCGGGACTCTGGGGTTCGAAATGA
CCGACCAAGCGACGCCCAACCGGTATCAGCTCACTCAAAGGCGGTAATACGGTTATCCACAGAATCAGGG
GATAACGCAGGAAAGAACATGTGAGCAAAAGGCCAGCAAAAGGCCAGGAACCGTAAAAAGGCCGCGTTGC
TGGCGTTTTTCCATAGGCTCCGCCCCCCTGACGAGCATCACAAAAATCGACGCTCAAGTCAGAGGTGGCG
AAACCCGACAGGACTATAAAGATACCAGGCGTTTCCCCCTGGAAGCTCCCTCGTGCGCTCTCCTGTTCCG
ACCCTGCCGCTTACCGGATACCTGTCCGCCTTTCTCCCTTCGGGAAGCGTGGCGCTTTCTCATAGCTCAC
GCTGTAGGTATCTCAGTTCGGTGTAGGTCGTTCGCTCCAAGCTGGGCTGTGTGCACGAACCCCCCGTTCA
GCCCGACCGCTGCGCCTTATCCGGTAACTATCGTCTTGAGTCCAACCCGGTAAGACACGACTTATCGCCA
CTGGCAGCAGCCACTGGTAACAGGATTAGCAGAGCGAGGTATGTAGGCGGTGCTACAGAGTTCTTGAAGT
GGTGGCCTAACTACGGCTACACTAGAAGGACAGTATTTGGTATCTGCGCTCTGCTGAAGCCAGTTACCTT
CGGAAAAAGAGTTGGTAGCTCTTGATCCGGCAAACAAACCACCGCTGGTAGCGGTGGTTTTTTTGTTTGC
AAGCAGCAGATTACGCGCAGAAAAAAAGGATTTCAAGAAGATCCTTTGATCTTTTCTACGGGGTCTGACG
CTCAGTGGAACGAAAACTCACGTTAAGGGATTTTGGTCATGAGATTATCAAAAAGGATCTTCACCTAGAT
CCTTTTATAGTCCGGAAATACAGGAACGCACGCTGGATGGCCCTTCGCTGGGATGGTGAAACCATGAAAA
ATGGCAGCTTCAG
Features (pLannotate 1.2.2; 16 found; start..end, strand, type, name):
    405..782     +  enhancer       CMV enhancer: human cytomegalovirus immediate early enhancer
    784..983     +  promoter       CMV promoter: human cytomegalovirus (CMV) immediate early promoter
   1122..1254    +  intron         chimeric intron: chimera between introns from human β-globin and immunoglobulin heavy chain genes
   4320..5831    +  CDS            FTO: FTO_HUMAN - Also known as KIAA1752 From Homo sapiens (Human).
   5832..5879    +  CDS            nucleoplasmin NLS: bipartite nuclear localization signal from nucleoplasmin
   5886..5909    +  CDS            FLAG: FLAG® epitope tag, followed by an enterokinase cleavage site
   5922..5977    +  misc_feature   MCS: pUC18/19 multiple cloning site
   5984..6033    +  CDS            SET1 (fragment): solubility-enhancement tag derived from T7 phage gene 10B
   6041..6060    +  terminator     T7 terminator (fragment): transcription terminator for bacteriophage T7 RNA polymerase
   6082..6203    -  polyA_signal   SV40 poly(A) signal: SV40 polyadenylation signal
   6226..6294    -  CDS            large T antigen (fragment): large T antigen from SV40 (simian virus 40)
   6315..6467    -  CDS            tnpA (fragment): TN5P_ECOLX - Also known as tnp. Experimental evidence at protein level: Swiss-Prot protein existence level 1. Mediates transposition of transposon Tn5 by a 'cut and paste' mechanism. First, the monomeric transposase binds the 19 bp inverted DNA repeats flanking the transposon. Then, dimerization of the DNA- bound transposase creates a synaptic DNA complex. After nicking of the first DNA strand, excision of the transposon proceeds through a series of intermediates. The transposase then mediates the insertion of the transposon at a new site by strand transfer. The activity of the wild- type tran
   6469..6570    +  CDS            tnpA (fragment): TN5P_ECOLX - Also known as tnp. Experimental evidence at protein level: Swiss-Prot protein existence level 1. Mediates transposition of transposon Tn5 by a 'cut and paste' mechanism. First, the monomeric transposase binds the 19 bp inverted DNA repeats flanking the transposon. Then, dimerization of the DNA- bound transposase creates a synaptic DNA complex. After nicking of the first DNA strand, excision of the transposon proceeds through a series of intermediates. The transposase then mediates the insertion of the transposon at a new site by strand transfer. The activity of the wild- type tran
   6602..7396    +  CDS            NeoR/KanR: aminoglycoside phosphotransferase from Tn5; aph(3')-II (or nptII); confers resistance to neomycin, kanamycin, and G418 (Geneticin®)
   7568..8156    -  rep_origin     ori: high-copy-number ColE1/pMB1/pBR322/pUC origin of replication
   8272..212     +  misc_feature   cer region (across the origin): ColE1-derived recombination site that helps to maintain plasmids as monomers
