[The description below was written by a language model from this plasmid's Addgene catalogue record and pLannotate feature annotations shown in this document.]
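Description:
dPspCas13b-mutFTO is a mammalian expression and CRISPR plasmid of about 8.3 kb, built on the pCI backbone, that produces a fusion of catalytically dead PspCas13b to an inactive mutant of human FTO, joined by a GGS linker. In bacteria it replicates from a high-copy ColE1/pUC-type origin and is selected with kanamycin through the Tn5-derived NeoR/KanR aminoglycoside phosphotransferase gene. A ColE1 cer site, which helps resolve plasmid multimers into monomers, is also annotated. Short flanking fragments of the Tn5 transposase gene appear to be remnants of the resistance cassette's origin rather than functional parts.

Expression is driven by the human CMV immediate early enhancer and promoter, followed by the chimeric β-globin/immunoglobulin intron typical of pCI, which generally improves mRNA processing and expression. The automated annotation leaves roughly 3 kb between the intron and FTO unlabelled. This is presumably where the dPspCas13b portion lies, although the feature table does not identify it. The FTO coding region follows and runs directly into a bipartite nucleoplasmin nuclear localization signal and a FLAG epitope tag for detection. Downstream lie a multiple cloning site remnant and small fragments of a T7 tag and T7 terminator. An SV40 polyadenylation signal is also present, annotated on the opposite strand. The record does not state which mutations inactivate FTO.

FTO is an RNA m6A demethylase, and dCas13b binds RNA under the direction of a guide RNA without cleaving it. This construct therefore most plausibly serves as the catalytically dead control for targeted m6A demethylation of specific transcripts, separating effects of demethylase activity from those of tethering alone. The guide RNA would have to be supplied separately. The associated study concerns FTO-mediated demethylation of LINE1 RNA in mouse embryonic stem cells.
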