Addgene plasmid #223697: dPspCas13b-mutFTO
Purpose: Expressing fusion protein of dPspCas13b and inactive mutant of human FTO
Depositing lab: Chuan He. Depositing organization: University of Chicago. Publication: FTO mediates LINE1 m(6)A demethylation and chromatin regulation in mESCs and mouse development. Wei J, Yu X, Yang L, Liu X, Gao B, Huang B, Dou X, Liu J, Zou Z, Cui XL, Zhang LS, Zhao X, Liu Q, He PC, Sepich-Poore C, Zhong N, Liu W, Li Y, Kou X, Zhao Y, Wu Y, Cheng X, Chen C, An Y, Dong X, Wang H, Shu Q, Hao Z, Duan T, He YY, Li X, Gao S, Gao Y, He C. Science. 2022 May 27;376(6596):968-973. doi: 10.1126/science.abe9582. Epub 2022 May 5. PubMed 35511947.
Backbone
  Vector backbone: pCI
  Vector type: Mammalian Expression, CRISPR
Growth in bacteria
  Bacterial resistance: Kanamycin, 50 μg/mL
  Growth temperature: 37°C
  Growth strain: Stbl3
  Copy number: Unknown
Gene/Insert
  Gene/Insert name: dPspCas13b-GGS-mutFTO
  Species: H. sapiens (human)
  Entrez Gene: FTO (a.k.a. ALKBH9, BMIQ14, GDFD, IFEX9)
Terms and licenses: Academic/Nonprofit Terms; Industry Terms: Not Available to Industry
How to cite: dPspCas13b-mutFTO was a gift from Chuan He (Addgene plasmid # 223697 ; http://n2t.net/addgene:223697 ; RRID:Addgene_223697)
